Addgene plasmid #21111: pGL3-basic-Polr2a promoter_600bps
Depositing lab: Dean Tantin. Depositing organization: University of Utah. Publication: A general mechanism for transcription regulation by Oct1 and Oct4 in response to genotoxic and oxidative stress. Kang J, Gemberling M, Nakamura M, Whitby FG, Handa H, Fairbrother WG, Tantin D. Genes Dev. 2009 Jan 15. 23(2):208-22. 10.1101/gad.1750709 PubMed 19171782.
Backbone
  Vector backbone: pGL3-basic
  Backbone size w/o insert (bp): 4818
  Vector type: Mammalian Expression
Growth in bacteria
  Bacterial resistance: Ampicillin, 100 μg/mL
  Growth temperature: 37°C
  Growth strain: DH5alpha
  Copy number: Unknown
Gene/Insert
  Gene/Insert name: Polr2a promoter_600bps
  Species: H. sapiens (human)
  Insert size (bp): 600
  Entrez Gene: POLR2A (a.k.a. NEDHIB, POLR2, POLRA, RPB1, RPBh1, RPO2, RPOL2, RpIILS, hRPB220, hsRPB1)
  Cloning method: Restriction Enzyme; 5′ cloning site KpnI (not destroyed); 3′ cloning site HindIII (not destroyed)
  Sequencing primers: 5′ GL primer
Terms and licenses: Academic/Nonprofit Terms; Industry Terms: Not Available to Industry
How to cite: pGL3-basic-Polr2a promoter_600bps was a gift from Dean Tantin (Addgene plasmid # 21111 ; http://n2t.net/addgene:21111 ; RRID:Addgene_21111)
