[The description below was written by a language model from this plasmid's Addgene catalogue record.]
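Description:
pGL3-basic-Polr2a promoter_600bps is a promoter-reporter plasmid built on the pGL3-basic backbone (4818 bp without insert) and catalogued as a mammalian expression vector. pGL3-basic is a standard firefly luciferase reporter vector that carries the luciferase coding sequence without any eukaryotic promoter or enhancer of its own, so luciferase output depends on whatever regulatory DNA is cloned into the upstream polylinker. The plasmid is propagated in E. coli under ampicillin selection. The record lists the copy number as unknown, and no feature table is provided, so individual backbone elements such as the replication origin are not itemised.

The insert is a 600 bp fragment of the human POLR2A promoter, the regulatory region of the gene encoding the largest subunit of RNA polymerase II (RPB1). It was placed between the KpnI and HindIII sites of the polylinker by restriction cloning, and both sites remain intact, so the fragment can be excised or swapped. In this position the fragment serves as the only driver of luciferase transcription after transfection into mammalian cells, and light output provides a quantitative readout of promoter activity. The exact coordinates of the fragment relative to the transcription start site are not stated.

The associated publication concerns transcriptional regulation by Oct1 and Oct4 in response to genotoxic and oxidative stress. This suggests the construct was used in reporter assays testing how these factors and stress conditions affect POLR2A promoter activity. The "600bps" label implies it may belong to a series of promoter fragments of different lengths, though the record does not say so explicitly.
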