>Addgene plasmid #21111 | pGL3-basic-Polr2a promoter_600bps | addgene partial sequence | sequence record 26907 | 21111 with RVprimer3
TTCTCTATCGATAGGTACCCTTCGAGAGGCTCAGGCCATGGATCTAGGATCATGGCTCGGTACAGCGCGG
CATTACAGGCCAGGAGATGCCCACCCGTCTCCGGGGGCCGTTTGACAAACATCGGCTACTTCCGGACAAG
CCACTGGTCCTGCCATCTTGGTTTGTTCATGCATATTCAGCAAGAGAACTGCATATTCATGAGCAACCGC
CCTTCCCCGGGAGGACCCGCCCCGCCCCGCCGCCATTACCGATTCGCAGAGCAGACCATTTTCCAGCTTG
GGGGAGGCTACGAATGAGAGGCTTTTGCTGAAGATGAAACCGTTGTCCAAACTAGAATGAAAGCGGCCCA
ATTTTACCCTCGAGTCTTCAAACCTTAAGCCTCAGTGCAAAAGGGAGCAGCGAGGAGAGGCGGTGGGATT
AAAGAAAAAAATTCTTCTCTCCCTGTCACTTCAAAAGGTCGCCCAACCAGCGAGCGGGGGGTTTACCCAC
GACTCTGGCTCGCACCCCTTGCGGGCCTGCGCAGGAGGCCCCGTAGCGCAAGGGAGGGCGGGAAAGGAAG
GGGCGGGGACGCGAGGGCGAATCTATAAGAAGCGTCGTTCAGCGAGTTCGCTGCTCAGAAAGCTTGGCAT
TCCGGTACTGTTGGTAAAGCCACCATGGAAGACGCC
